>Addgene plasmid #162718 | pBa. BDNF-Halo | addgene full sequence | sequence record 319472 | Addgene NGS Result
TCGAGGTGAGCCCCACGTTCTGCTTCACTCTCCCCATCTCCCCCCCCTCCCCACCCCCAATTTTGTATTT
ATTTATTTTTTAATTATTTTGTGCAGCGATGGGGGCGGGGGGGGGGGGGGCGCGCGCCRGGSGGGGCGGG
GCGGGGCGRGGGGCGGGGCGGGGCGAGGCGGAGAGGTGCGGCGGCAGCCAATCAGAGCGGCGCGCTCCGA
AAGTTTCCTTTTATGGCGAGGCGGCGGCGGCGGCGGCCCTATAAAAAGCGAAGCGCGCGGCGGGCGGGAG
TCGCTGCGCGCTGCCTTCGCCCCGTGCCCCGCTCCGCCGCCGCCTCGCGCCGCCCGCCCCGGCTCTGACT
GACCGCGTTACTCCCACAGGTGAGCGGGCGGGACGGCCCTTCTCCTCCGGGCTGTAATTAGCGCTTGGTT
TAATGACGGCTCGTTTCTTTTCTGTGGCTGCGTGAAAGCCTTAAAGGGCTCCGGGAGGGCCCTTTGTGCG
GGGGGGAGCGGCTCGGGGGGTGCGTGCGTGTGTGTGTGCGTGGGGAGCGCCGCGTGCGGCTCCGCGCTGC
CCGGCGGCTGTGAGCGCTGCGGGCGCGGCGCGGGGCTTTGTGCGCTCCGCAGTGTGCGCGAGGGGAGCGC
GGCCGGGGGCGGTGCCCCGCGGTGCGGGGGGGGCTGCGAGGGGAACAAAGGCTGCGTGCGGGGTGTGTGC
GTGGGGGGGTGAGCAGGGGGTGTGGGCGCGGCGGTCGGGCTGTAACCCCCCCCTGCACCCCCCTCCCCGA
GTTGCTGAGCACGGCCCGGCTTCGGGTGCGGGGCTCCGTGCGGGGCGTGGCGCGGGGCTCGCCGTGCCGG
GCGGGGGGKGGCGGCAGGKGGGGGTGCCGGGCGGGGCGGGGCCGCCTCGGGCCGGGGRGGGCTCGGGGGR
GGGGCGCGGCGGCCCCCGGAGCGCCGGCGGCTGTCGAGGCGCGGCGAGCCGCAGCCATTGCCTTTTATGG
TAATCGTGCGAGAGGGCGCAGGGACTTCCTTTGTCCCAAATCTGTGCGGAGCCGAAATCTGGGAGGCGCC
GCCGCACCCCCTCTAGCGGGCGCGGGGCGAAGCGGTGCGGCGCCGGCAGGAAGGAAATGGGCGGGGAGGG
CCTTCGTGCGTCGCCGCGCCGCCGTCCCCTTCTCCATCTCCAGCCTCGGGGCTGTCCGCAGGGGGACGGC
TGCCTTCGGGGGGGACGGGGCAGGGCGGGGTTCGGCTTCTGGCGTGTGACCGGCGGGGTTTATATCTTCC
CTTCTCTGTTCCTCCGCAGCCCCCAAGCTTGGCGCGCCACCATGACCATCCTTTTCCTTACTATGGTTAT
TTCATACTTCGGTTGCATGAAGGCTGCGCCCATGAAAGAAGCAAACGTCCACGGACAAGGCAACTTGGCC
TACCCAGCTGTGCGGACCCATGGGACTCTGGAGAGCGTGAATGGGCCCAGGGCAGGTTCGAGAGGTCTGA
CGACGACGTCCCTGGCTGACACTTTTGAGCACGTGATCGAAGAGCTGCTGGATGAGGACCAGAAGGTTCG
GCCCAACGAAGAAAACCATAAGGACGCGGACTTGTACACTTCCCGGGTGATGCTCAGCAGTCAAGTGCCT
TTGGAGCCTCCTCTGCTCTTTCTGCTGGAGGAATACAAAAATTACCTGGATGCCGCAAACATGTCTATGA
GGGTTCGGCGCCACTCCGACCCCGCCCGCCGTGGGGAGCTGAGCGTGTGTGACAGTATTAGCGAGTGGGT
CACAGCGGCAGATAAAAAGACTGCAGTGGACATGTCCGGTGGGACGGTCACAGTCCTGGAGAAAGTCCCG
GTATCAAAAGGCCAACTGAAGCAATATTTCTACGAGACCAAGTGTAATCCCATGGGTTACACGAAGGAAG
GCTGCAGGGGCATAGACAAAAGGCACTGGAACTCGCAATGCCGAACTACCCAATCGTATGTTCGGGCCCT
TACTATGGATAGCAAAAAGAGAATTGGCTGGCGGTTCATAAGGATAGACACTTCCTGTGTATGTACACTG
ACCATTAAAAGGGGAAGAGGAGGAGGGCCTAGGGGAGGAGGTTCCGGAGGCGGCTCTGGCGGAGGGGCTA
GCGGAGGATCCGAAATCGGTACTGGCTTTCCATTCGACCCCCATTATGTGGAAGTCCTGGGCGAGCGCAT
GCACTACGTCGATGTTGGTCCGCGCGATGGCACCCCTGTGCTGTTCCTGCACGGTAACCCGACCTCCTCC
TACGTGTGGCGCAACATCATCCCGCATGTTGCACCGACCCATCGCTGCATTGCTCCAGACCTGATCGGTA
TGGGCAAATCCGACAAACCAGACCTGGGTTATTTCTTCGACGACCACGTCCGCTTCATGGATGCCTTCAT
CGAAGCCCTGGGTCTGGAAGAGGTCGTCCTGGTCATTCACGACTGGGGCTCCGCTCTGGGTTTCCACTGG
GCCAAGCGCAATCCAGAGCGCGTCAAAGGTATTGCATTTATGGAGTTCATCCGCCCTATCCCGACCTGGG
ACGAATGGCCAGAATTTGCCCGCGAGACCTTCCAGGCCTTCCGCACCACCGACGTCGGCCGCAAGCTGAT
CATCGATCAGAACGTTTTTATCGAGGGTACGCTGCCGATGGGTGTCGTCCGCCCGCTGACTGAAGTCGAG
ATGGACCATTACCGCGAGCCGTTCCTGAATCCTGTTGACCGCGAGCCACTGTGGCGCTTCCCAAACGAGC
TGCCAATCGCCGGTGAGCCAGCGAACATCGTCGCGCTGGTCGAAGAATACATGGACTGGCTGCACCAGTC
CCCTGTCCCGAAGCTGCTGTTCTGGGGCACCCCAGGCGTTCTGATCCCACCGGCCGAAGCCGCTCGCCTG
GCCAAAAGCCTGCCTAACTGCAAGGCTGTGGACATCGGCCCGGGTCTGAATCTGCTGCAAGAAGACAACC
CGGACCTGATCGGCAGCGAGATCGCGCGCTGGCTGTCTACTCTGGAGATTTCCGGGCTGTACAAGCGGAC
CGTCTAATCTAGATAAGTAATGATCATAATCAGCCATATCACATCTGTAGAGGTTTTACTTGCTTTAAAA
AACCTCCCACACCTCCCCCTGAACCTGAAACATAAAATGAATGCAATTGTTGTTGTTAACTTGTTTATTG
CAGCTTATAATGGTTACAAATAAAGCAATAGCATCACAAATTTCACAAATAAAGCATTTTTTTCACTGCA
TTCTAGTTGTGGTTTGTCCAAACTCATCAATGTATCTTATCATGTCTGGATCCCCGGGTACCGAGCTCGA
ATTCGTAATCATGTCATAGCTGTTTCCTGTGTGAAATTGTTATCCGCTCACAATTCCACACAACATACGA
GCCGGAAGCATAAAGTGTAAAGCCTGGGGTGCCTAATGAGTGAGCTAACTCACATTAATTGCGTTGCGCT
CACTGCCCGCTTTCCAGTCGGGAAACCTGTCGTGCCAGCTGCATTAATGAATCGGCCAACGCGCGGGGAG
AGGCGGTTTGCGTATTGGGCGCTCTTCCGCTTCCTCGCTCACTGACTCGCTGCGCTCGGTCGTTCGGCTG
CGGCGAGCGGTATCAGCTCACTCAAAGGCGGTAATACGGTTATCCACAGAATCAGGGGATAACGCAGGAA
AGAACATGTGAGCAAAAGGCCAGCAAAAGGCCAGGAACCGTAAAAAGGCCGCGTTGCTGGCGTTTTTCCA
TAGGCTCCGCCCCCCTGACGAGCATCACAAAAATCGACGCTCAAGTCAGAGGTGGCGAAACCCGACAGGA
CTATAAAGATACCAGGCGTTTCCCCCTGGAAGCTCCCTCGTGCGCTCTCCTGTTCCGACCCTGCCGCTTA
CCGGATACCTGTCCGCCTTTCTCCCTTCGGGAAGCGTGGCGCTTTCTCATAGCTCACGCTGTAGGTATCT
CAGTTCGGTGTAGGTCGTTCGCTCCAAGCTGGGCTGTGTGCACGAACCCCCCGTTCAGCCCGACCGCTGC
GCCTTATCCGGTAACTATCGTCTTGAGTCCAACCCGGTAAGACACGACTTATCGCCACTGGCAGCAGCCA
CTGGTAACAGGATTAGCAGAGCGAGGTATGTAGGCGGTGCTACAGAGTTCTTGAAGTGGTGGCCTAACTA
CGGCTACACTAGAAGAACAGTATTTGGTATCTGCGCTCTGCTGAAGCCAGTTACCTTCGGAAAAAGAGTT
GGTAGCTCTTGATCCGGCAAACAAACCACCGCTGGTAGCGGTGGTTTTTTTGTTTGCAAGCAGCAGATTA
CGCGCAGAAAAAAAGGATCTCAAGAAGATCCTTTGATCTTTTCTACGGGGTCTGACGCTCAGTGGAACGA
AAACTCACGTTAAGGGATTTTGGTCATGAGATTATCAAAAAGGATCTTCACCTAGATCCTTTTAAATTAA
AAATGAAGTTTTAAATCAATCTAAAGTATATATGAGTAAACTTGGTCTGACAGTTACCAATGCTTAATCA
GTGAGGCACCTATCTCAGCGATCTGTCTATTTCGTTCATCCATAGTTGCCTGACTCCCCGTCGTGTAGAT
AACTACGATACGGGAGGGCTTACCATCTGGCCCCAGTGCTGCAATGATACCGCGAGACCCACGCTCACCG
GCTCCAGATTTATCAGCAATAAACCAGCCAGCCGGAAGGGCCGAGCGCAGAAGTGGTCCTGCAACTTTAT
CCGCCTCCATCCAGTCTATTAATTGTTGCCGGGAAGCTAGAGTAAGTAGTTCGCCAGTTAATAGTTTGCG
CAACGTTGTTGCCATTGCTACAGGCATCGTGGTGTCACGCTCGTCGTTTGGTATGGCTTCATTCAGCTCC
GGTTCCCAACGATCAAGGCGAGTTACATGATCCCCCATGTTGTGCAAAAAAGCGGTTAGCTCCTTCGGTC
CTCCGATCGTTGTCAGAAGTAAGTTGGCCGCAGTGTTATCACTCATGGTTATGGCAGCACTGCATAATTC
TCTTACTGTCATGCCATCCGTAAGATGCTTTTCTGTGACTGGTGAGTACTCAACCAAGTCATTCTGAGAA
TAGTGTATGCGGCGACCGAGTTGCTCTTGCCCGGCGTCAATACGGGATAATACCGCGCCACATAGCAGAA
CTTTAAAAGTGCTCATCATTGGAAAACGTTCTTCGGGGCGAAAACTCTCAAGGATCTTACCGCTGTTGAG
ATCCAGTTCGATGTAACCCACTCGTGCACCCAACTGATCTTCAGCATCTTTTACTTTCACCAGCGTTTCT
GGGTGAGCAAAAACAGGAAGGCAAAATGCCGCAAAAAAGGGAATAAGGGCGACACGGAAATGTTGAATAC
TCATACTCTTCCTTTTTCAATATTATTGAAGCATTTATCAGGGTTATTGTCTCATGAGCGGATACATATT
TGAATGTATTTAGAAAAATAAACAAATAGGGGTTCCGCGCACATTTCCCCGAAAAGTGCCACCTGACGTC
TAAGAAACCATTATTATCATGACATTAACCTATAAAAATAGGCGTATCACGAGGCCCTTTCGTCTCGCGC
GTTTCGGTGATGACGGTGAAAACCTCTGACACATGCAGCTCCCGGAGACGGTCACAGCTTGTCTGTAAGC
GGATGCCGGGAGCAGACAAGCCCGTCAGGGCGCGTCAGCGGGTGTTGGCGGGTGTCGGGGCTGGCTTAAC
TATGCGGCATCAGAGCAGATTGTACTGAGAGTGCACCATATGCGGTGTGAAATACCGCACAGATGCGTAA
GGAGAAAATACCGCATCAGGCGCCATTCGCCATTCAGGCTGCGCAACTGTTGGGAAGGGCGATCGGTGCG
GGCCTCTTCGCTATTACGCCAGCTGGCGAAAGGGGGATGTGCTGCAAGGCGATTAAGTTGGGTAACGCCA
GGGTTTTCCCAGTCACGACGTTGTAAAACGACGGCCAGTGCCAAGTTGGGATCTTTGCATTGGCCCACGG
CTCTCAGGATGGGGATGCTCCCCTTCAGCACCCGGTTCCCCTTGGAAACTGATGGTCCTGGCTCTGTGGC
ATGGCAGTGGCACTGTGAGGAGCCCCCTACCAGCAGCACACAGTGGGGTTGGCACTGCCACGCTCCGGAT
GCCGCGCTCTGATCCAACCCCATAATCAAGGGAACCCGAATTGCCCCATCATTGCCCCCACCACCCCCAT
CCTGCCGGGCCCTCACACCCCACGCTGCCTTCTGGTGACATTCCCCAGCCCAAACCCACGGCTTCATGGC
TACCGCGGGGCATTTCCCATTGCCGCCCCATTATCAGCTCTGCACACCTCCCGCTGTACCCATGCCTCGT
GGCTGCCCTTCTTTGACGTATAATCTTCTAATTAATACCCGGCCTTGTCAAAGTGGAGCACAAACGTTAA
TTAATTCCCCAGCAGGCAGGTAATTAACAGTGTGACTCCCTTTTTGCTGCGAGTGGGGCTGATACAGAGA
GATGTGGCACTATGGAGCCCACGGGGTCCTGGCACTGGGTGCCCACGGAGGTCCCCATGTGCTGCAGTGT
CACCGCCTCCGAGGAGACAGTATTGTCCCTGCGGTGTCCCTGCAGCTCAGCTCTGTCCACAGGGCCACCT
CCAGTTTGGAGGGGACACAATGCAGCCCCGATGCAACCCATCCTCGCAGCATCCCAGGGACAAAGACCCC
ACTGCAAGACCGCACACAGGGCTGGGTCCCGCTCCCCTAATATCTACAGTGCTTCTTGCATGGCCCCTTA
ATCAATGCAGTTAATCAGCATGCGCTCATGCACCGCTCTGGAGCTGCAAAGCCCCTCGCAGCGCTGCTCA
CCAACACCGCGCACCGCCCCGGCCCAGCCTGCAGCACGCGCTGCAAACAGGAAAGAAACAAAATATTGCC
CAAATGTAGGCAAAGGCATTCGGCTGCCTTGACCTCCGCCGGGCCGGGCCCTGCCTGACTCAGCTCCTTA
CTCAGCGCTCGCTTCCTCCCTCCGGCTGCCACCGCCGCAGCGCACACCCTGACAAAGAGTGGCCCTTAAC
GGGCTCTGAGGTGCACCCAGCAGTGCACTCAGCAGTCCAAGGGCCGGCCTGGAGGTTTGCACCGCTACGT
GCTGACATTAGCATTGAACTTGGCCCTGGGTAGTGCTGCAGGCCGGGCGGGGTGGGTGTAGAGAGTGCAG
CGCGCGTTGCACCCGGTGCCCCTTCCCCTCCCTTGCATCCCAGCAGGCTGCACCCCAGCACCAGGCCCGT
GCATGCATGCTCCTGGTGTTATTGCAGCCTGGTGCATGCATGCGTCTTGATGGTGCAGCGCTGTGCATGC
ATCCTCCTTGGTGTGTAGCAGTCTAGTGCATGCATACCCCTCGGTGTTATTGCTGCTCTGTGCACGCACG
CTCATTGTATCACTTCATCCCAGTGCATGCACTCACACTGGAGCGATTGCTGCTCGGTGCACGCACACTC
ATTGTATCACTGCAGCTCAGTGGCTGCACGCACACCGGTGTTATTGCTGCTCGGTGCGTGCATGCACATC
AGTGTCGCTGCAGCTCAGTGCATGCACGCTCATTGCCCATCGCTATCCCTGCCTCTCCTGCTGGCGCTCC
CCGGGAGGTGACTTCAAGGGGACCGCAGGACCACCTCGGGGGTGGGGGGAGGGCTGCACACGCGGACCCC
GCTCCCCCTCCCCAACAAAGCACTGTGGAATCAAAAAGGGGGGAGGGGGGATGGAGGGGCGCGTCACACC
CCCGCCCCACACCCTCACC
Features (pLannotate 1.2.2; 16 found; start..end, strand, type, name):
      1..276     +  promoter       chicken β-actin promoter: No description available
    277..1246    +  intron         chimeric intron: chimera between introns from chicken β-actin and rabbit β-globin
   1302..2048    +  CDS            Bdnf: BDNF_RAT - Experimental evidence at transcript level: Swiss-Prot protein existence level 2. [BDNF precursor form]: Important signaling molecule that activates signaling cascades downstream of NTRK2. Activates signaling cascades via the heterodimeric receptor formed by NGFR and SORCS2. Signaling via NGFR and SORCS2 plays a role in synaptic plasticity and long-term depression (LTD). Binding to NGFR and SORCS2 promotes neuronal apoptosis. Promotes neuronal growth cone collapse. From Rattus norvegicus (Rat).
   2112..2995    +  CDS            HaloTag® (fragment): modified bacterial dehalogenase that forms covalent bonds with chloroalkane derivatives
   3030..3115    +  CDS            large T antigen (fragment): large T antigen from SV40 (simian virus 40)
   3138..3272    +  polyA_signal   SV40 poly(A) signal: SV40 polyadenylation signal
   3327..3343    -  protein_bind   lac operator: The lac repressor binds to the lac operator to inhibit transcription in E. coli. This inhibition can be relieved by adding lactose or isopropyl-β-D-thiogalactopyranoside (IPTG). lac repressor encoded by lacI
   3351..3381    -  promoter       lac promoter: promoter for the E. coli lac operon
   3396..3417    -  protein_bind   CAP binding site: CAP binding activates transcription in the presence of cAMP. E. coli catabolite activator protein
   3430..3522    -  CDS            lacI (fragment): lac repressor; lacI; The lac repressor binds to the lac operator to inhibit transcription in E. coli. This inhibition can be relieved by adding lactose or isopropyl-β-D-thiogalactopyranoside (IPTG).
   3705..4293    -  rep_origin     ori: high-copy-number ColE1/pMB1/pBR322/pUC origin of replication
   4464..5324    -  CDS            AmpR: β-lactamase; bla; confers resistance to ampicillin, carbenicillin, and related antibiotics
   5325..5429    -  promoter       AmpR promoter: bla
   5524..5559    +  CDS            rop (fragment): Rop protein, which maintains plasmids at low copy number; rop
   5661..5760    +  misc_feature   bom (fragment): basis of mobility region from pBR322
   5766..5920    -  CDS            lacZα (fragment): LacZα fragment of β-galactosidase; lacZ fragment
