[The description below was written by a language model from this plasmid's Addgene catalogue record and pLannotate feature annotations shown in this document.]
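Description:
pBa. BDNF-Halo is a 7.7 kb mammalian expression plasmid built on the pBeta Actin-Halo backbone, designed to express rat brain-derived neurotrophic factor (Bdnf) fused at its C terminus to HaloTag. Transcription is driven by the chicken β-actin promoter followed by a chimeric chicken β-actin/rabbit β-globin intron, an arrangement that generally supports strong expression in mammalian cells. The unmutated BDNF precursor coding sequence sits immediately downstream, followed after a short linker by the HaloTag coding sequence supplied by the backbone. HaloTag is a modified bacterial dehalogenase that bonds covalently to chloroalkane ligands, so the fusion protein can be labelled with cell-permeable fluorescent or other functionalised ligands. The transcript is terminated by an SV40 polyadenylation signal, which is preceded by a small fragment of SV40 large T antigen sequence that is probably just carried over with the SV40-derived 3′ region.

For propagation in E. coli the plasmid carries a high-copy ColE1/pUC-type origin and an ampicillin resistance gene (β-lactamase with its own promoter). Fragments of lacI, lacZα, rop and the pBR322 bom region, plus a lac promoter/operator, appear to be non-functional remnants of earlier cloning vectors. No mammalian selection marker is annotated, which suggests use in transient expression. The annotated features end around 5.9 kb, so roughly the last 1.8 kb of the sequence is uncharacterised in the feature table. The depositor notes that the pBa vector is prone to recombination. The associated publication concerns labelling of dendritically polarised vesicles and their binding by myosin Va and Vb, consistent with using BDNF-Halo as a labelled vesicle cargo in trafficking studies, although the record itself states the purpose only as mammalian expression of rat BDNF.
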