Addgene plasmid #162718: pBa. BDNF-Halo
Purpose: Mammalian expression of rat BDNF
Depositing lab: Marvin Bentley. Depositing organization: Rensselaer Polytechnic Institute. Publication: A Novel Labeling Strategy Reveals That Myosin Va and Myosin Vb Bind the Same Dendritically Polarized Vesicle Population. Frank M, Citarella CG, Quinones GB, Bentley M. Traffic. 2020 Sep 21. doi: 10.1111/tra.12764. PubMed 32959500.
Backbone
  Vector backbone: pBeta Actin-Halo
  Vector type: Mammalian Expression
Growth in bacteria
  Bacterial resistance: Ampicillin, 100 μg/mL
  Growth temperature: 37°C
  Growth strain: NEB Stable
  Copy number: High Copy
Gene/Insert
  Gene/Insert name: Brain derived neurotrophic factor
  Species: R. norvegicus (rat)
  Mutation: none
  GenBank ID: NM_001270630.1
  Entrez Gene: Bdnf
  Promoter: Chicken Beta actin
  Tag / fusion protein: Halo (C terminal on backbone)
  Cloning method: Restriction Enzyme; 5′ cloning site Unknown (unknown if destroyed); 3′ cloning site Unknown (unknown if destroyed)
Terms and licenses: Academic/Nonprofit Terms; Industry Terms: Not Available to Industry
Depositor comments: pBa vector is susceptible to recombination and should not be grown in fast growing bacteria or cloned using recombination.
How to cite: pBa. BDNF-Halo was a gift from Marvin Bentley (Addgene plasmid # 162718 ; http://n2t.net/addgene:162718 ; RRID:Addgene_162718)
